Addgene plasmid #167818: miniTol2 x EF1a_EKAREN5 + PGK-blast
Purpose: Optimized EKAREV FRET biosensor sensor for ERK
Depositing lab: Hugo Snippert. Depositing organization: University Medical Centre Utrecht. Publication: Quantifying single-cell ERK dynamics in colorectal cancer organoids reveals EGFR as an amplifier of oncogenic MAPK pathway signalling. Ponsioen B, Post JB, Buissant des Amorie JR, Laskaris D, van Ineveld RL, Kersten S, Bertotti A, Sassi F, Sipieter F, Cappe B, Mertens S, Verlaan-Klink I, Boj SF, Vries RGJ, Rehmann H, Vandenabeele P, Riquet FB, Trusolino L, Bos JL, Snippert HJG. Nat Cell Biol. 2021 Apr;23(4):377-390. doi: 10.1038/s41556-021-00654-5. Epub 2021 Apr 1. PubMed 33795873.
Backbone
  Vector backbone: miniTol2 expression vector
  Backbone size w/o insert (bp): 3450
  Vector type: Mammalian Expression
  Selectable markers: Blasticidin
Growth in bacteria
  Bacterial resistance: Ampicillin, 100 μg/mL
  Growth temperature: 37°C
  Growth strain: DH5alpha
  Copy number: High Copy
Gene/Insert
  Gene/Insert name: EKAREN5
  Species: Synthetic
  Insert size (bp): 1950
  Mutation: K424P, K426W
  Promoter: EF1a
  Tag / fusion protein: nls localization motif (C terminal on insert)
  Cloning method: Ligation Independent Cloning
  Sequencing primers: 5′ TGGAATTTGCCCTTTTTGAG; 3′ AATGTTAACGACCGGt
Resource information
  A portion of this plasmid was derived from a plasmid made by: EKAREV (Komatsu et al.)
Terms and licenses: Academic/Nonprofit Terms; Industry Terms: Not Available to Industry
Depositor comments: We received EKAREV FRET biosensor from Matsuda-lab (Japan). We subsequently improved by insertion of a Turquoise2 synthetic DNA, including 169 silent mutations (reducing recombination) and adapted the sensor domain by point mutagenesis. The generation of stable cell lines using this plasmid requires the co-transfection of a transposase-expressing plasmid. The depositing lab recommends the use of Plasmid 158774.
How to cite: miniTol2 x EF1a_EKAREN5 + PGK-blast was a gift from Hugo Snippert (Addgene plasmid # 167818 ; http://n2t.net/addgene:167818 ; RRID:Addgene_167818)
