[The description below was written by a language model from this plasmid's Addgene catalogue record and pLannotate feature annotations shown in this document.]
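Description:
miniTol2 x EF1a_EKAREN5 + PGK-blast is a mammalian expression plasmid built on a miniTol2 transposon backbone, designed for stable genomic integration of a FRET biosensor that reports ERK kinase activity. It is maintained in E. coli as a high-copy plasmid through a ColE1/pUC-type origin with ampicillin selection (AmpR), and it also carries an f1 origin and leftover cloning-vector elements (lac promoter/operator, lacZα fragment, T7 and SP6 promoters). The automated feature table does not annotate the Tol2 terminal repeats themselves, although the backbone name and depositor comments indicate that the cargo is mobilised by transposition. Stable cell line generation requires co-transfection of a separate transposase-expressing plasmid.

The payload consists of two expression units. In the first, the constitutive human EF-1α promoter drives EKAREN5, a synthetic single-chain sensor derived from EKAREV. The annotated sequence shows YPet as the yellow acceptor, followed by a fragment of human PIN1 that acts as the phospho-Ser/Thr-Pro binding module, then an unannotated stretch that presumably holds the linker and ERK substrate region, and finally mTurquoise2 as the cyan donor. A C-terminal nuclear localisation signal is recorded for the insert, and an SV40 poly(A) signal lies downstream. According to the depositor, the Turquoise2 coding sequence was resynthesised with 169 silent mutations to reduce recombination with the related YPet sequence, and the sensor domain was altered by point mutagenesis (K424P, K426W). In the second unit, a mouse PGK promoter, with a bacterial EM7 promoter behind it, expresses blasticidin S deaminase with a bGH poly(A), allowing blasticidin selection of integrants. The associated work applied the sensor to quantify single-cell ERK dynamics in colorectal cancer organoids.
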