Features (pLannotate 1.2.2; 24 found; start..end, strand, type, name):
    286..1448    +  promoter       EF-1α promoter: strong constitutive promoter for human elongation factor EF-1α
   1449..1473    +  misc_feature   MCS (fragment): pBluescript multiple cloning site
   1493..1515    +  misc_feature   MCS (fragment): multiple cloning site
   1554..2267    +  CDS            YPet: YPet is a basic (constitutively fluorescent) yellow fluorescent protein published in 2005, derived from Aequorea victoria. It has moderate acid sensitivity.
   2274..2435    +  CDS            PIN1 (fragment): PIN1_HUMAN - Experimental evidence at protein level: Swiss-Prot protein existence level 1. Peptidyl-prolyl cis/trans isomerase (PPIase) that binds to and isomerizes specific phosphorylated Ser/Thr-Pro (pSer/Thr-Pro) motifs (PubMed:21497122, PubMed:23623683, PubMed:29686383). By inducing conformational changes in a subset of phosphorylated proteins, acts as a molecular switch in multiple cellular processes (PubMed:21497122, PubMed:22033920, PubMed:23623683). Displays a preference for acidic residues located N-terminally to the proline bond to be isomerized. Regulates mitosis presumably by inter
   2739..3449    +  CDS            mTurquoise2: mTurquoise2 is a basic (constitutively fluorescent) cyan fluorescent protein published in 2012, derived from Aequorea victoria. It is reported to be a rapidly-maturing monomer with very low acid sensitivity.
   3532..3549    -  promoter       T7 promoter (fragment): promoter for bacteriophage T7 RNA polymerase
   3554..3688    -  polyA_signal   SV40 poly(A) signal: SV40 polyadenylation signal
   3752..4251    +  promoter       PGK promoter: mouse phosphoglycerate kinase 1 promoter
   4263..4310    +  promoter       EM7 promoter: synthetic bacterial promoter&nbsp
   4329..4727    +  CDS            BSD: blasticidin S deaminase; Aspergillus terreus BSD; confers resistance to blasticidin
   4781..5005    +  polyA_signal   bGH poly(A) signal: bovine growth hormone polyadenylation signal
   5289..5307    -  promoter       SP6 promoter: promoter for bacteriophage SP6 RNA polymerase
   5349..5365    -  protein_bind   lac operator: The lac repressor binds to the lac operator to inhibit transcription in E. coli. This inhibition can be relieved by adding lactose or isopropyl-β-D-thiogalactopyranoside (IPTG). lac repressor encoded by lacI
   5373..5403    -  promoter       lac promoter: promoter for the E. coli lac operon
   5418..5439    -  protein_bind   CAP binding site: CAP binding activates transcription in the presence of cAMP. E. coli catabolite activator protein
   5452..5544    -  CDS            lacI (fragment): lac repressor; lacI; The lac repressor binds to the lac operator to inhibit transcription in E. coli. This inhibition can be relieved by adding lactose or isopropyl-β-D-thiogalactopyranoside (IPTG).
   5727..6315    -  rep_origin     ori: high-copy-number ColE1/pMB1/pBR322/pUC origin of replication
   6486..7346    -  CDS            AmpR: β-lactamase; bla; confers resistance to ampicillin, carbenicillin, and related antibiotics
   7347..7451    -  promoter       AmpR promoter: bla
   7478..7528    +  misc_feature   bom (fragment): basis of mobility region from pBR322
   7556..7984    -  rep_origin     f1 ori (sequence partly withheld): f1 bacteriophage origin of replication; arrow indicates direction of (+) strand synthesis
   7988..8145    -  CDS            lacZα (fragment): LacZα fragment of β-galactosidase; lacZ fragment
   8148..2       +  promoter       T7 promoter (across the origin): promoter for bacteriophage T7 RNA polymerase
>Addgene plasmid #167818 | miniTol2 x EF1a_EKAREN5 + PGK-blast | addgene full sequence | sequence record 330737 | Addgene NGS Result
GGGCGAATTGGGCCCAGAGGTGTAAAGTACTTGAGTAATTTTACTTGATTACTGTACTTAAGTATTATTT
TTGGGGATTTTTACTTTACTTGAGTACAATTAAAAATCAATACTTTTACTTTTACTTAATTACATTTTTT
TAGAAAAAAAAGTACTTTTTACTCCTTACAATTTTATTTACAGTCAAAAAGTACTTATTTTTTGGAGATC
ACTTCATTCTATTTTCCCTTGCTATTACCAAACCAATTGAATTGCGCTGATGCCCAGTTTAATTTAAATA
GATCTGGCTCCGGTGCCCGTCAGTGGGCAGAGCGCACATCGCCCACAGTCCCCGAGAAGTTGGGGGGAGG
GGTCGGCAATTGAACCGGTGCCTAGAGAAGGTGGCGCGGGGTAAACTGGGAAAGTGATGTCGTGTACTGG
CTCCGCCTTTTTCCCGAGGGTGGGGGAGAACCGTATATAAGTGCAGTAGTCGCCGTGAACGTTCTTTTTC
GCAACGGGTTTGCCGCCAGAACACAGGTAAGTGCCGTGTGTGGTTCCCGCGGGCCTGGCCTCTTTACGGG
TTATGGCCCTTGCGTGCCTTGAATTACTTCCACCTGGCTCCAGTACGTGATTCTTGATCCCGAGCTGGAG
CCAGGGGCGGGCCTTGCGCTTTAGGAGCCCCTTCGCCTCGTGCTTGAGTTGAGGCCTGGCCTGGGCGCTG
GGGCCGCCGCGTGCGAATCTGGTGGCACCTTCGCGCCTGTCTCGCTGCTTTCGATAAGTCTCTAGCCATT
TAAAATTTTTGATGACCTGCTGCGACGCTTTTTTTCTGGCAAGATAGTCTTGTAAATGCGGGCCAGGATC
TGCACACTGGTATTTCGGTTTTTGGGGCCGCGGGCGGCGACGGGGCCCGTGCGTCCCAGCGCACATGTTC
GGCGAGGCGGGGCCTGCGAGCGCGGCCACCGAGAATCGGACGGGGGTAGTCTCAAGCTGGCCGGCCTGCT
CTGGTGCCTGGCCTCGCGCCGCCGTGTATCGCCCCGCCCTGGGCGGCAAGGCTGGCCCGGTCGGCACCAG
TTGCGTGAGCGGAAAGATGGCCGCTTCCCGGCCCTGCTCCAGGGGGCTCAAAATGGAGGACGCGGCGCTC
GGGAGAGCGGGCGGGTGAGTCACCCACACAAAGGAAAGGGGCCTTTCCGTCCTCAGCCGTCGCTTCATGT
GACTCCACGGAGTACCGGGCGCCGTCCAGGCACCTCGATTAGTTCTGGAGCTTTTGGAGTACGTCGTCTT
TAGGTTGGGGGGAGGGGTTTTATGCGATGGAGTTTCCCCACACTGAGTGGGTGGAGACTGAAGTTAGGCC
AGCTTGGCACTTGATGTAATTCTCCTTGGAATTTGCCCTTTTTGAGTTTGGATCTTGGTTCATTCTCAAG
CCTCAGACAGTGGTTCAAAGTTTTTTTCTTCCATTTCAGGTGTCGTGAGGATCCCCCGGGCTGCAGGAAT
TCGGCGCGCCACGCGTACCGATAGCTTCGAATTCTGCAGTCGACGATATCACTAGTCTCGAGCATTTTGG
CAAAGAATTCGGCATGGTGAGCAAGGGCGAGGAGCTGTTCACCGGGGTGGTGCCCATCCTGGTCGAGCTG
GACGGCGACGTAAACGGCCACAAGTTCAGCGTGTCCGGCGAGGGCGAGGGCGATGCCACCTACGGCAAGC
TGACCCTGAAGCTTCTATGCACCACCGGCAAGCTGCCCGTGCCCTGGCCCACCCTCGTGACCACCCTGGG
CTACGGCCTGCAGTGCTTCGCCCGCTACCCCGACCACATGAAGCAGCACGACTTCTTCAAGTCCGCCATG
CCCGAAGGCTACGTCCAGGAGCGCACCATCTTCTTCAAGGACGACGGCAACTACAAGACCCGCGCCGAGG
TGAAGTTCGAGGGCGACACCCTGGTGAACCGCATCGAGCTGAAGGGCATCGACTTCAAGGAGGACGGCAA
CATCCTGGGGCACAAGCTGGAGTACAACTACAACAGCCACAACGTCTATATCACCGCCGACAAGCAGAAG
AACGGCATCAAGGCCAACTTCAAGATCCGCCACAACATCGAGGACGGCGGCGTGCAGCTCGCCGACCACT
ACCAGCAGAACACCCCCATCGGCGACGGCCCCGTGCTGCTGCCCGACAACCACTACCTGAGCTACCAGTC
CGCCCTGTTCAAAGACCCCAACGAGAAGCGCGATCACATGGTCCTGCTGGAGTTCCTGACCGCCGCCGGG
ATCACTGAGGGCATGAACGAGCTGTACCTCGAGATGGCGGACGAGGAGAAGCTGCCGCCCGGCTGGGAGA
AGCGCATGAGCCGCAGCTCAGGCCGAGTGTACTACTTCAACCACATCACTAACGCCAGCCAGTGGGAGCG
GCCCAGCGGCAACAGCAGCAGTGGTGGCAAAAACGGGCAGGGGGAGCCTGCCAGGGGTACCAGTGCTGGT
GGTAGTGCTGGTGGTAGTGCTGGTGGTTCCGGCAGTGCTGGTGGTAGTGCTGGTGGTAGTACCAGTGCTG
GTGGTAGTGCTGGTGGTAGTGCTGGTGGTAGTGCTGGTGGTAGTGCTGGTGGTTCCGGCAGTGCTGGTGG
TAGTGCTGGTGGTAGTACCAGTGCTGGTGGTAGTGCTGGTGGTAGTGCTGGTGGTAGTGCTGGTGGTAGT
GCTGGTGGTTCCGGACCAGATGTCCCTAGAACTCCAGTGGATCCAGCATGGCTGTCATTCCAATTTCCGG
GCGGCCGCATGGTGAGTAAAGGGGAAGAACTGTTTACTGGCGTGGTGCCAATTCTGGTCGAACTGGATGG
AGATGTAAATGGGCATAAATTTAGTGTGTCTGGAGAAGGGGAAGGAGACGCTACATATGGGAAACTGACA
CTGAAATTTATTTGTACTACTGGAAAACTGCCTGTGCCTTGGCCTACACTCGTGACAACCCTGTCTTGGG
GAGTGCAGTGTTTTGCCCGGTATCCTGATCATATGAAACAGCATGATTTTTTCAAATCTGCCATGCCTGA
GGGATATGTCCAGGAACGGACAATTTTCTTTAAAGATGATGGGAATTATAAAACACGGGCCGAAGTGAAA
TTTGAAGGGGATACACTGGTGAATCGGATTGAACTGAAAGGAATTGATTTTAAAGAAGATGGGAATATTC
TGGGCCATAAACTGGAATATAATTATTTCAGCGATAATGTCTACATTACAGCCGATAAACAGAAGAATGG
GATTAAAGCCAATTTTAAAATTCGGCATAATATTGAAGATGGAGGGGTGCAGCTCGCCGATCATTATCAG
CAGAATACACCTATTGGGGATGGGCCTGTGCTGCTGCCTGATAATCATTATCTGAGCACACAGTCTGCCC
TGAGCAAGGACCCTAATGAAAAGCGGGACCATATGGTCCTGCTGGAATTTCTGACTGCCGCCGGCATTAC
ACTCGGGATGGATGAACTGTCTAGACCTAAGAAGAAGCGTAAGGTGTAAGTCGACGGTCGAGTCGAGACG
CTAGCCACCGGTCGTTAACATTAAGCTAGAACTATAGTGAGTCGTATTACGTAGATCCAGACATGATAAG
ATACATTGATGAGTTTGGACAAACCACAACTAGAATGCAGTGAAAAAAATGCTTTATTTGTGAAATTTGT
GATGCTATTGCTTTATTTGTAACCATTATAAGCTGCAATAAACAAGTTAACAACGCCGGCCATCGATTAA
ACTCAGGTTCAGGGGGAGGTGTGGGAGGTTTTTTAATTCTCGGGTAGGGGAGGCGCTTTTCCCAAGGCAG
TCTGGAGCATGCGCTTTAGCAGCCCCGCTGGGCACTTGGCGCTACACAAGTGGCCTCTGGCCTCGCACAC
ATTCCACATCCACCGGTAGGCGCCAACCGGCTCCGTTCTTTGGTGGCCCCTTCGCGCCACCTTCTACTCC
TCCCCTAGTCAGGAAGTTCCCCCCCGCCCCGCAGCTCGCGTCGTGCAGGACGTGACAAATGGAAGTAGCA
CGTCTCACTAGTCTCGTGCAGATGGACAGCACCGCTGAGCAATGGAAGCGGGTAGGCCTTTGGGGCAGCG
GCCAATAGCAGCTTTGCTCCTTCGCTTTCTGGGCTCAGAGGCTGGGAAGGGGTGGGTCCGGGGGCGGGCT
CAGGGGCGGGCTCAGGGGCGGGGCGGGCGCCCGAAGGTCCTCCGGAGGCCCGGCATTCTGCACGCTTCAA
AAGCGCACGTCTGCCGCGCTGTTCTCCTCTTCCTCATCTCCGGGCCTTTCGACCTGCAGCCTGTTGACAA
TTAATCATCGGCATAGTATATCGGCATAGTATAATACGACAAGGTGAGGAACTAAACCATGGCCAAGCCT
TTGTCTCAAGAAGAATCCACCCTCATTGAAAGAGCAACGGCTACAATCAACAGCATCCCCATCTCTGAAG
ACTACAGCGTCGCCAGCGCAGCTCTCTCTAGCGACGGCCGCATCTTCACTGGTGTCAATGTATATCATTT
TACTGGGGGACCTTGTGCAGAACTCGTGGTGCTGGGCACTGCTGCTGCTGCGGCAGCTGGCAACCTGACT
TGTATCGTCGCGATCGGAAATGAGAACAGGGGCATCTTGAGCCCCTGCGGACGGTGCCGACAGGTGCTTC
TCGATCTGCATCCTGGGATCAAAGCCATAGTGAAGGACAGTGATGGACAGCCGACGGCAGTTGGGATTCG
TGAATTGCTGCCCTCTGGTTATGTGTGGGAGGGCTAACCCGGGAGATGGGGGAGGCTAACTGAGCTCTAG
AGCTCGCTGATCAGCCTCGACTGTGCCTTCTAGTTGCCAGCCATCTGTTGTTTGCCCCTCCCCCGTGCCT
TCCTTGACCCTGGAAGGTGCCACTCCCACTGTCCTTTCCTAATAAAATGAGGAAATTGCATCGCATTGTC
TGAGTAGGTGTCATTCTATTCTGGGGGGTGGGGTGGGGCAGGACAGCAAGGGGGAGGATTGGGAAGACAA
TAGCAGGCATGCTGGGGATGCGGTGGGCTCTATGGCTTCTGAGGTTAATTAATTTATGTTTCAGGTTCAA
GCTTAAACAAGAATCTCTAGTTTTCTTTCTTGCTTTTACTTTTACTTCCTTAATACTCAAGTACAATTTT
AATGGAGTACTTTTTTACTTTTACTCAAGTAAGATTCTAGCCAGATACTTTTACTTTTAATTGAGTAAAA
TTTTCCCTAAGTACTTGTACTTTCACTTGAGTAAAATTTTTGAGTACTTTTTACACCTCTGCTCGACCAT
ATGGGAGAGCTAACGCATTCATTTTATAGCTTGAGTATTCTATAGTGTCACCTAAATAGCTTGGCGTAAT
CATGGTCATAGCTGTTTCCTGTGTGAAATTGTTATCCGCTCACAATTCCACACAACATACGAGCCGGAAG
CATAAAGTGTAAAGCCTGGGGTGCCTAATGAGTGAGCTAACTCACATTAATTGCGTTGCGCTCACTGCCC
GCTTTCCAGTCGGGAAACCTGTCGTGCCAGCTGCATTAATGAATCGGCCAACGCGCGGGGAGAGGCGGTT
TGCGTATTGGGCGCTCTTCCGCTTCCTCGCTCACTGACTCGCTGCGCTCGGTCGTTCGGCTGCGGCGAGC
GGTATCAGCTCACTCAAAGGCGGTAATACGGTTATCCACAGAATCAGGGGATAACGCAGGAAAGAACATG
TGAGCAAAAGGCCAGCAAAAGGCCAGGAACCGTAAAAAGGCCGCGTTGCTGGCGTTTTTCCATAGGCTCC
GCCCCCCTGACGAGCATCACAAAAATCGACGCTCAAGTCAGAGGTGGCGAAACCCGACAGGACTATAAAG
ATACCAGGCGTTTCCCCCTGGAAGCTCCCTCGTGCGCTCTCCTGTTCCGACCCTGCCGCTTACCGGATAC
CTGTCCGCCTTTCTCCCTTCGGGAAGCGTGGCGCTTTCTCATAGCTCACGCTGTAGGTATCTCAGTTCGG
TGTAGGTCGTTCGCTCCAAGCTGGGCTGTGTGCACGAACCCCCCGTTCAGCCCGACCGCTGCGCCTTATC
CGGTAACTATCGTCTTGAGTCCAACCCGGTAAGACACGACTTATCGCCACTGGCAGCAGCCACTGGTAAC
AGGATTAGCAGAGCGAGGTATGTAGGCGGTGCTACAGAGTTCTTGAAGTGGTGGCCTAACTACGGCTACA
CTAGAAGAACAGTATTTGGTATCTGCGCTCTGCTGAAGCCAGTTACCTTCGGAAAAAGAGTTGGTAGCTC
TTGATCCGGCAAACAAACCACCGCTGGTAGCGGTGGTTTTTTTGTTTGCAAGCAGCAGATTACGCGCAGA
AAAAAAGGATCTCAAGAAGATCCTTTGATCTTTTCTACGGGGTCTGACGCTCAGTGGAACGAAAACTCAC
GTTAAGGGATTTTGGTCATGAGATTATCAAAAAGGATCTTCACCTAGATCCTTTTAAATTAAAAATGAAG
TTTTAAATCAATCTAAAGTATATATGAGTAAACTTGGTCTGACAGTTACCAATGCTTAATCAGTGAGGCA
CCTATCTCAGCGATCTGTCTATTTCGTTCATCCATAGTTGCCTGACTCCCCGTCGTGTAGATAACTACGA
TACGGGAGGGCTTACCATCTGGCCCCAGTGCTGCAATGATACCGCGAGACCCACGCTCACCGGCTCCAGA
TTTATCAGCAATAAACCAGCCAGCCGGAAGGGCCGAGCGCAGAAGTGGTCCTGCAACTTTATCCGCCTCC
ATCCAGTCTATTAATTGTTGCCGGGAAGCTAGAGTAAGTAGTTCGCCAGTTAATAGTTTGCGCAACGTTG
TTGCCATTGCTACAGGCATCGTGGTGTCACGCTCGTCGTTTGGTATGGCTTCATTCAGCTCCGGTTCCCA
ACGATCAAGGCGAGTTACATGATCCCCCATGTTGTGCAAAAAAGCGGTTAGCTCCTTCGGTCCTCCGATC
GTTGTCAGAAGTAAGTTGGCCGCAGTGTTATCACTCATGGTTATGGCAGCACTGCATAATTCTCTTACTG
TCATGCCATCCGTAAGATGCTTTTCTGTGACTGGTGAGTACTCAACCAAGTCATTCTGAGAATAGTGTAT
GCGGCGACCGAGTTGCTCTTGCCCGGCGTCAATACGGGATAATACCGCGCCACATAGCAGAACTTTAAAA
GTGCTCATCATTGGAAAACGTTCTTCGGGGCGAAAACTCTCAAGGATCTTACCGCTGTTGAGATCCAGTT
CGATGTAACCCACTCGTGCACCCAACTGATCTTCAGCATCTTTTACTTTCACCAGCGTTTCTGGGTGAGC
AAAAACAGGAAGGCAAAATGCCGCAAAAAAGGGAATAAGGGCGACACGGAAATGTTGAATACTCATACTC
TTCCTTTTTCAATATTATTGAAGCATTTATCAGGGTTATTGTCTCATGAGCGGATACATATTTGAATGTA
TTTAGAAAAATAAACAAATAGGGGTTCCGCGCACATTTCCCCGAAAAGTGCCACCTGATGCGGTGTGAAA
TACCGCACAGATGCGTAAGGAGAAAATACCGCATCAGGAAATTGTAAGCGTTAATATTTTGTTAAAATTC
GCGTTAAATTTTTGTTAAATCAGCTCATTTTTTAACCAATAGGCCGAAATCGGCAAAATCCCTTATAAAT
CAAAAGAATAGACCGAGATAGGGT
[37 nt withheld, positions 7655-7691]
AAAGAACGTGGACTCCAACGTCAAAGG
[49 nt withheld, positions 7719-7767]
T
[91 nt withheld, positions 7769-7859]
G
[124 nt withheld, positions 7861-7984]
CCATTCGCCATTCAGGCTGCGCAACTGTTGGGAAGGGCGATCGGTGCGGGCCTCTTCGCTATTACGCCAG
CTGGCGAAAGGGGGATGTGCTGCAAGGCGATTAAGTTGGGTAACGCCAGGGTTTTCCCAGTCACGACGTT
GTAAAACGACGGCCAGTGAATTGTAATACGACTCACTATA
