>Addgene plasmid #167818 | miniTol2 x EF1a_EKAREN5 + PGK-blast | depositor partial sequence | sequence record 325704 | EKAREN5 FRET biosensor + polyA
ATGGTGAGCAAGGGCGAGGAGCTGTTCACCGGGGTGGTGCCCATCCTGGTCGAGCTGGACGGCGACGTAA
ACGGCCACAAGTTCAGCGTGTCCGGCGAGGGCGAGGGCGATGCCACCTACGGCAAGCTGACCCTGAAGCT
TCTATGCACCACCGGCAAGCTGCCCGTGCCCTGGCCCACCCTCGTGACCACCCTGGGCTACGGCCTGCAG
TGCTTCGCCCGCTACCCCGACCACATGAAGCAGCACGACTTCTTCAAGTCCGCCATGCCCGAAGGCTACG
TCCAGGAGCGCACCATCTTCTTCAAGGACGACGGCAACTACAAGACCCGCGCCGAGGTGAAGTTCGAGGG
CGACACCCTGGTGAACCGCATCGAGCTGAAGGGCATCGACTTCAAGGAGGACGGCAACATCCTGGGGCAC
AAGCTGGAGTACAACTACAACAGCCACAACGTCTATATCACCGCCGACAAGCAGAAGAACGGCATCAAGG
CCAACTTCAAGATCCGCCACAACATCGAGGACGGCGGCGTGCAGCTCGCCGACCACTACCAGCAGAACAC
CCCCATCGGCGACGGCCCCGTGCTGCTGCCCGACAACCACTACCTGAGCTACCAGTCCGCCCTGTTCAAA
GACCCCAACGAGAAGCGCGATCACATGGTCCTGCTGGAGTTCCTGACCGCCGCCGGGATCACTGAGGGCA
TGAACGAGCTGTACCTCGAGATGGCGGACGAGGAGAAGCTGCCGCCCGGCTGGGAGAAGCGCATGAGCCG
CAGCTCAGGCCGAGTGTACTACTTCAACCACATCACTAACGCCAGCCAGTGGGAGCGGCCCAGCGGCAAC
AGCAGCAGTGGTGGCAAAAACGGGCAGGGGGAGCCTGCCAGGGGTACCAGTGCTGGTGGTAGTGCTGGTG
GTAGTGCTGGTGGTTCCGGCAGTGCTGGTGGTAGTGCTGGTGGTAGTACCAGTGCTGGTGGTAGTGCTGG
TGGTAGTGCTGGTGGTAGTGCTGGTGGTAGTGCTGGTGGTTCCGGCAGTGCTGGTGGTAGTGCTGGTGGT
AGTACCAGTGCTGGTGGTAGTGCTGGTGGTAGTGCTGGTGGTAGTGCTGGTGGTAGTGCTGGTGGTTCCG
GACCAGATGTCCCTAGAACTCCAGTGGATCCAGCATGGCTGTCATTCCAATTTCCGGGCGGCCGCATGGT
GAGTAAAGGGGAAGAACTGTTTACTGGCGTGGTGCCAATTCTGGTCGAACTGGATGGAGATGTAAATGGG
CATAAATTTAGTGTGTCTGGAGAAGGGGAAGGAGACGCTACATATGGGAAACTGACACTGAAATTTATTT
GTACTACTGGAAAACTGCCTGTGCCTTGGCCTACACTCGTGACAACCCTGTCTTGGGGAGTGCAGTGTTT
TGCCCGGTATCCTGATCATATGAAACAGCATGATTTTTTCAAATCTGCCATGCCTGAGGGATATGTCCAG
GAACGGACAATTTTCTTTAAAGATGATGGGAATTATAAAACACGGGCCGAAGTGAAATTTGAAGGGGATA
CACTGGTGAATCGGATTGAACTGAAAGGAATTGATTTTAAAGAAGATGGGAATATTCTGGGCCATAAACT
GGAATATAATTATTTCAGCGATAATGTCTACATTACAGCCGATAAACAGAAGAATGGGATTAAAGCCAAT
TTTAAAATTCGGCATAATATTGAAGATGGAGGGGTGCAGCTCGCCGATCATTATCAGCAGAATACACCTA
TTGGGGATGGGCCTGTGCTGCTGCCTGATAATCATTATCTGAGCACACAGTCTGCCCTGAGCAAGGACCC
TAATGAAAAGCGGGACCATATGGTCCTGCTGGAATTTCTGACTGCCGCCGGCATTACACTCGGGATGGAT
GAACTGTCTAGACCTAAGAAGAAGCGTAAGGTGTAAGTCGACGGTCGAGTCGAGACGCTAGCCACCGGTC
GTTAACATTAAGCTAGAACTATAGTGAGTCGTATTACGTAGATCCAGACATGATAAGATACATTGATGAG
TTTGGACAAACCACAACTAGAATGCAGTGAAAAAAATGCTTTATTTGTGAAATTTGTGATGCTATTGCTT
TATTTGTAACCATTATAAGCTGCAATAAACAAGTTAACA
