>Addgene plasmid #167818 | miniTol2 x EF1a_EKAREN5 + PGK-blast | depositor partial sequence | sequence record 325705 | the resistance cassette PGK-blast + polyA
TTTAATTCTCGGGTAGGGGAGGCGCTTTTCCCAAGGCAGTCTGGAGCATGCGCTTTAGCAGCCCCGCTGG
GCACTTGGCGCTACACAAGTGGCCTCTGGCCTCGCACACATTCCACATCCACCGGTAGGCGCCAACCGGC
TCCGTTCTTTGGTGGCCCCTTCGCGCCACCTTCTACTCCTCCCCTAGTCAGGAAGTTCCCCCCCGCCCCG
CAGCTCGCGTCGTGCAGGACGTGACAAATGGAAGTAGCACGTCTCACTAGTCTCGTGCAGATGGACAGCA
CCGCTGAGCAATGGAAGCGGGTAGGCCTTTGGGGCAGCGGCCAATAGCAGCTTTGCTCCTTCGCTTTCTG
GGCTCAGAGGCTGGGAAGGGGTGGGTCCGGGGGCGGGCTCAGGGGCGGGCTCAGGGGCGGGGCGGGCGCC
CGAAGGTCCTCCGGAGGCCCGGCATTCTGCACGCTTCAAAAGCGCACGTCTGCCGCGCTGTTCTCCTCTT
CCTCATCTCCGGGCCTTTCGACCTGCAGCCTGTTGACAATTAATCATCGGCATAGTATATCGGCATAGTA
TAATACGACAAGGTGAGGAACTAAACCATGGCCAAGCCTTTGTCTCAAGAAGAATCCACCCTCATTGAAA
GAGCAACGGCTACAATCAACAGCATCCCCATCTCTGAAGACTACAGCGTCGCCAGCGCAGCTCTCTCTAG
CGACGGCCGCATCTTCACTGGTGTCAATGTATATCATTTTACTGGGGGACCTTGTGCAGAACTCGTGGTG
CTGGGCACTGCTGCTGCTGCGGCAGCTGGCAACCTGACTTGTATCGTCGCGATCGGAAATGAGAACAGGG
GCATCTTGAGCCCCTGCGGACGGTGCCGACAGGTGCTTCTCGATCTGCATCCTGGGATCAAAGCCATAGT
GAAGGACAGTGATGGACAGCCGACGGCAGTTGGGATTCGTGAATTGCTGCCCTCTGGTTATGTGTGGGAG
GGCTAACCCGGGAGATGGGGGAGGCTAACTGAGCTCTAGAGCTCGCTGATCAGCCTCGACTGTGCCTTCT
AGTTGCCAGCCATCTGTTGTTTGCCCCTCCCCCGTGCCTTCCTTGACCCTGGAAGGTGCCACTCCCACTG
TCCTTTCCTAATAAAATGAGGAAATTGCATCGCATTGTCTGAGTAGGTGTCATTCTATTCTGGGGGGTGG
GGTGGGGCAGGACAGCAAGGGGGAGGATTGGGAAGACAATAGCAGGCATGCTGGGGATGCGGTGGGCTCT
ATGGCTTCTGAGGTTAAT
